>Addgene plasmid #233229 | Vh-Clover-CC-S7-mRuby2-Vt | addgene full sequence | sequence record 462973 | Addgene NGS Result
GACGGATCGGGAGATCTCCCGATCCCCTATGGTGCACTCTCAGTACAATCTGCTCTGATGCCGCATAGTT
AAGCCAGTATCTGCTCCCTGCTTGTGTGTTGGAGGTCGCTGAGTAGTGCGCGAGCAAAATTTAAGCTACA
ACAAGGCAAGGCTTGACCGACAATTGCATGAAGAATCTGCTTAGGGTTAGGCGTTTTGCGCTGCTTCGCG
ATGTACGGGCCAGATATACGCGTTGACATTGATTATTGACTAGTTATTAATAGTAATCAATTACGGGGTC
ATTAGTTCATAGCCCATATATGGAGTTCCGCGTTACATAACTTACGGTAAATGGCCCGCCTGGCTGACCG
CCCAACGACCCCCGCCCATTGACGTCAATAATGACGTATGTTCCCATAGTAACGCCAATAGGGACTTTCC
ATTGACGTCAATGGGTGGAGTATTTACGGTAAACTGCCCACTTGGCAGTACATCAAGTGTATCATATGCC
AAGTACGCCCCCTATTGACGTCAATGACGGTAAATGGCCCGCCTGGCATTATGCCCAGTACATGACCTTA
TGGGACTTTCCTACTTGGCAGTACATCTACGTATTAGTCATCGCTATTACCATGGTGATGCGGTTTTGGC
AGTACATCAATGGGCGTGGATAGCGGTTTGACTCACGGGGATTTCCAAGTCTCCACCCCATTGACGTCAA
TGGGAGTTTGTTTTGGCACCAAAATCAACGGGACTTTCCAAAATGTCGTAACAACTCCGCCCCATTGACG
CAAATGGGCGGTAGGCGTGTACGGTGGGAGGTCTATATAAGCAGAGCTCTCTGGCTAACTAGAGAACCCA
CTGCTTACTGGCTTATCGAAATTAATACGACTCACTATAGGGAGACCCAAGCTGGCTAGCGTTTAAACTT
AAGCTTGCCATGCCCGTCTTCCACACGCGCACCATCGAGAGCATCTTGGAGCCCGTGGCTCAGCAGATCT
CCCACCTGGTCATCATGCACGAGGAGGGGGAGGTAGACGGCAAGGCCATCCCGGACCTCACCGCCCCCGT
GTCGGCCGTGCAGGCCGCTGTCAGCAACCTGGTGCGGGTTGGAAAAGAAACTGTGCAGACAACAGAAGAC
CAGATCTTGAAAAGGGATATGCCACCAGCATTCATCAAAGTAGAGAATGCCTGCACCAAGCTCGTTCGAG
CAGCCCAGATGCTGCAAGCAGATCCTTATTCAGTACCAGCTCGTGACTACCTAATTGATGGATCAAGAGG
CATCCTTTCTGGAACATCAGACTTACTTCTGACATTTGATGAAGCGGAGGTCCGTAAAATCATCCGTGTC
TGCAAAGGAATATTGGAATATCTGACTGTGGCAGAAGTAGTAGAGACTATGGAGGATTTGGTGACATATA
CAAAGAATCTAGGGCCAGGAATGACAAAGATGGCGAAAATGATCGATGAGAGACAACAGGAATTAACTCA
TCAGGAACATAGGGTTATGCTGGTGAACTCCATGAATACTGTGAAGGAGCTATTGCCTGTACTTATTTCA
GCTATGAAGATCTTTGTAACCACAAAAAACACTAAAAGCCAGGGAATAGAAGAGGCCTTGAAAAATCGCA
ATTTCACAGTAGAGAAAATGAGTGCTGAGATAAATGAAATAATCCGTGTATTACAACTCACTTCCTGGGA
TGAAGATGCCTGGGCCAGCAAGGACACTGAAGCCATGAAAAGAGCTTTAGCCCTAATAGATTCAAAGATG
AACCAGGCAAAAGGCTGGCTGAGAGATCCAAACGCACCTCCAGGGGATGCTGGTGAGCAAGCAATAAGGC
AGATCCTTGATGAAGCTGGAAAAGCAGGAGAATTGTGTGCAGGCAAAGAACGCAGGGAGATTCTGGGAAC
ATGCAAAACTTTGGGCCAAATGACTGATCAACTTGCTGATCTCCGAGCTAGAGGACAGGGTGCTACACCG
ATGGCAATGCAGAAGGCACAGCAGGTGTCACAAGGCCTGGATTTGCTCACTGCAAAAGTGGAGAATGCAG
CCCGGAAATTGGAGGCCATGACAAACTCTAAGCAGGCTATTGCAAAGAAGATTGATGCTGCTCAGAACTG
GCTTGCGGATCCCAACGGCGGAAGTGAAGGAGAAGAACACATTCGAGGAATTATGTCTGAAGCAAGGAAA
GTTGCAGAATTGTGTGAGGAGCCTAAAGAAAGAGATGATATCCTTCGCTCCTTGGGGGAAATCTCTGCTC
TGACAGCTAAGCTGTCAGATCTGCGACGACATGGGAAAGGCGACTCTCCTGAGGCCCGTGCATTGGCCAA
GCAAATAGCTACATCACTTCAGAACTTACAGTCCAAAACAAACAGAGCTGTAGCAAATACTAGGCCAGTT
AAAGCTGCTGTCCATTTGGAGGGCAAGATTGAGCAAGCCCAGAGGTGGATAGATAATCCTACAGTTGATG
ATCGGGGAGTAGGCCAGGCAGCAATTCGGGGTTTGGTTGCAGAAGGTCGTCGTCTAGCCAATGTCATGAT
GGGACCTTATCGTCAGGACCTGCTTGCCAAATGTGACCGTGTAGACCAGCTGGCTGCTCAGCTTGCTGAC
CTTGCAGCAAGAGGGGAAGGAGAGTCTCCTCAGGCTAGGGCAATTGCTGCTCAGCTTCAGGACTCCCTGA
AGGATCTCAAAGCACGGATGCAAGAAGCAATGACCCAGGAGGTGTCTGATGTTTTCAGTGACACTACAAC
CCCTATTAAGTTGTTAGCAGTAGCAGCCACTGCTCCTTCTGATACTCCCAATAGAGAAGAGGTGTTTGAA
GAAAGAGCAGCAAATTTTGAAAACCATGCTGCTAGACTGGGAGCAACAGCAGAAAAAGCAGCTGCAGTTG
GAACTGCTAATAAAACTACTGTGGAAGGCATTCAGGCAACAGTCAAATCTGCAAGGGAGCTTACACCACA
GGTAGTATCGGCTGCTCGAATCCTCCTGAGAAATCCTGGAAATCAAGCTGCTTATGAGCATTTTGAGACA
ATGAAAAACCAATGGATTGATAATGTAGAAAAGATGACAGGGCTGGTGGATGAGGCCATCGATACCAAGT
CTCTGTTGGATGCATCAGAAGAGGCTATTAAGAAGGATCTTGATAAATGTAAAGTTGCAATGGCCAATAT
GCAACCTCAGATGCTGGTAGCTGGAGCCACCAGCATTGCTAGACGAGCGAACCGCATCCTGCTTGTGGCA
AAACGGGAGGTTGAAAATTCAGAAGACCCTAAATTCAGGGAGGCTGTTAAAGCAGCTTCTGATGAGCTGA
GCAAAACCATATCACCGATGGTAATGGATGCTAAAGCTGTAGCAGGAAATATCTCTGATCCTGGTTTGCA
GAAGAGTTTCTTGGATTCTGGATACAGGATTCTGGGAGCTGTGGCCAAAGTCAGAGAAGCCTTTCAGCCT
CAGGAGCCAGACTTTCCCCCTCCTCCTCCTGACCTAGAGCATCTCCATCTGACTGATGAGCTTGCTCCTC
CAAAACCACCACTTCCAGAAGGTGAGGTTCCCCCACCCAGACCACCACCCCCTGAAGAAAAAGATGAGGT
CGAGATGATGGTGAGCAAGGGCGAGGAGCTGTTCACCGGGGTGGTGCCCATCCTGGTCGAGCTGGACGGC
GACGTAAACGGCCACAAGTTCAGCGTCCGCGGCGAGGGCGAGGGCGATGCCACCAACGGCAAGCTGACCC
TGAAGTTCATCTGCACCACCGGCAAGCTGCCCGTGCCCTGGCCCACCCTCGTGACCACCTTCGGCTACGG
CGTGGCCTGCTTCAGCCGCTACCCCGACCACATGAAGCAGCACGACTTCTTCAAGTCCGCCATGCCCGAA
GGCTACGTCCAGGAGCGCACCATCTCTTTCAAGGACGACGGTACCTACAAGACCCGCGCCGAGGTGAAGT
TCGAGGGCGACACCCTGGTGAACCGCATCGAGCTGAAGGGCATCGACTTCAAGGAGGACGGCAACATCCT
GGGGCACAAGCTGGAGTACAACTTCAACAGCCACAACGTCTATATCACGGCCGACAAGCAGAAGAACGGC
ATCAAGGCTAACTTCAAGATCCGCCACAACGTTGAGGACGGCAGCGTGCAGCTCGCCGACCACTACCAGC
AGAACACCCCCATCGGCGACGGCCCCGTGCTGCTGCCCGACAACCACTACCTGAGCCATCAGTCCGCCCT
GAGCAAAGACCCCAACGAGAAGCGCGATCACATGGTCCTGCTGGAGTTCGTGACCGCCGCCGGGTCCGGA
GGGGGGTCTGCACAATCAGAGAAAGAGTCACAAGCCAGCGAGAAAGAAAATGCCCAGTCCGAATGGGAGA
GCCAGGCAAGTGAAAAGGAAAGCGCCCAAGGGGGTAGTGGTGGCTCTCAGGCATCTAAGAAGAAGTCCGC
ACAATCTAAATGGAAAAGTCAGGCAAATAAGAAGAAAAGTGCCCAAAGCAAGAAAAAAAGCCAGGCCGGA
GGTAGTACCGGTAAAGGTGAAGAATTAATCAAGGAAAATATGCGTATGAAGGTGGTCATGGAAGGTTCGG
TCAACGGCCACCAATTCAAATGCACAGGTGAAGGAGAAGGCAATCCGTACATGGGAACTCAAACCATGAG
GATCAAAGTCATCGAGGGAGGACCCCTGCCATTTGCCTTTGACATTCTTGCCACGTCGTTCATGTATGGC
AGCCGTACTTTTATCAAGTACCCGAAAGGCATTCCTGATTTCTTTAAACAGTCCTTTCCTGAGGGTTTTA
CTTGGGAAAGAGTTACGAGATACGAAGATGGTGGAGTCGTCACCGTCATGCAGGACACCAGCCTTGAGGA
TGGCTGTCTCGTTTACCACGTCCAAGTCAGAGGGGTAAACTTTCCCTCCAATGGTCCCGTGATGCAGAAG
AAGACCAAGGGTTGGGAGCCTAATACAGAGATGATGTATCCAGCAGATGGTGGTCTGAGGGGATACACTC
ATATGGCACTGAAAGTTGATGGTGGTGGCCATCTGTCTTGCTCTTTCGTAACAACTTACAGGTCAAAAAA
GACCGTCGGGAACATCAAGATGCCCGGTATCCATGCCGTTGATCACCGCCTGGAAAGGTTAGAGGAAAGT
GACAATGAAATGTTCGTAGTACAACGCGAACACGCAGTTGCCAAGTTCGCCGGGCTTGGTGGTGGGATGG
ACGAGCTGTACAAGGCGGCCGCGGAGTTCCCAGAGCAGAAAGCAGGAGAAGCTATTAATCAGCCCATGAT
GATGGCTGCTAGGCAGTTGCATGACGAGGCTCGGAAATGGTCTAGCAAGGGTAACGACATCATTGCTGCT
GCTAAACGAATGGCGCTGCTCATGGCTGAGATGTCACGCCTGGTGCGAGGAGGCAGCGGAAACAAGCGTG
CCCTCATCCAGTGTGCAAAAGATATTGCTAAGGCATCGGATGAAGTCACTCGATTGGCCAAAGAGGTGGC
CAAGCAATGTACTGATAAACGCATTAGAACAAACCTCTTACAGGTCTGTGAGCGAATCCCAACCATCAGC
ACGCAGCTCAAAATTCTTTCCACAGTGAAAGCTACCATGCTGGGCAGGACTAACATCAGCGATGAAGAAT
CAGAACAGGCAACTGAGATGTTGGTTCATAACGCCCAGAACCTCATGCAGTCTGTGAAGGAAACTGTGAG
AGAAGCTGAAGCAGCATCCATTAAGATAAGAACAGATGCCGGATTCACTCTGCGCTGGGTCAGAAAGACC
CCATGGTATCAGTAAGAATTCTGCAGATATCCAGCACAGTGGCGGCCGCTCGAGTCTAGAGGGCCCGTTT
AAACCCGCTGATCAGCCTCGACTGTGCCTTCTAGTTGCCAGCCATCTGTTGTTTGCCCCTCCCCCGTGCC
TTCCTTGACCCTGGAAGGTGCCACTCCCACTGTCCTTTCCTAATAAAATGAGGAAATTGCATCGCATTGT
CTGAGTAGGTGTCATTCTATTCTGGGGGGTGGGGTGGGGCAGGACAGCAAGGGGGAGGATTGGGAAGACA
ATAGCAGGCATGCTGGGGATGCGGTGGGCTCTATGGCTTCTGAGGCGGAAAGAACCAGCTGGGGCTCTAG
GGGGTATCCCC
[124 nt withheld, positions 6102-6225]
C
[91 nt withheld, positions 6227-6317]
A
[49 nt withheld, positions 6319-6367]
CCTTTGACGTTGGAGTCCACGTTCTTT
[37 nt withheld, positions 6395-6431]
ACCCTATCTCGGTCTATTCTTTTGATTTATAAGGGATTTTGCCGATTTCGGCCTATTGGTTAAAAAATGA
GCTGATTTAACAAAAATTTAACGCGAATTAATTCTGTGGAATGTGTGTCAGTTAGGGTGTGGAAAGTCCC
CAGGCTCCCCAGCAGGCAGAAGTATGCAAAGCATGCATCTCAATTAGTCAGCAACCAGGTGTGGAAAGTC
CCCAGGCTCCCCAGCAGGCAGAAGTATGCAAAGCATGCATCTCAATTAGTCAGCAACCATAGTCCCGCCC
CTAACTCCGCCCATCCCGCCCCTAACTCCGCCCAGTTCCGCCCATTCTCCGCCCCATGGCTGACTAATTT
TTTTTATTTATGCAGAGGCCGAGGCCGCCTCTGCCTCTGAGCTATTCCAGAAGTAGTGAGGAGGCTTTTT
TGGAGGCCTAGGCTTTTGCAAAAAGCTCCCGGGAGCTTGTATATCCATTTTCGGATCTGATCAAGAGACA
GGATGAGGATCGTTTCGCATGATTGAACAAGATGGATTGCACGCAGGTTCTCCGGCCGCTTGGGTGGAGA
GGCTATTCGGCTATGACTGGGCACAACAGACAATCGGCTGCTCTGATGCCGCCGTGTTCCGGCTGTCAGC
GCAGGGGCGCCCGGTTCTTTTTGTCAAGACCGACCTGTCCGGTGCCCTGAATGAACTGCAGGACGAGGCA
GCGCGGCTATCGTGGCTGGCCACGACGGGCGTTCCTTGCGCAGCTGTGCTCGACGTTGTCACTGAAGCGG
GAAGGGACTGGCTGCTATTGGGCGAAGTGCCGGGGCAGGATCTCCTGTCATCTCACCTTGCTCCTGCCGA
GAAAGTATCCATCATGGCTGATGCAATGCGGCGGCTGCATACGCTTGATCCGGCTACCTGCCCATTCGAC
CACCAAGCGAAACATCGCATCGAGCGAGCACGTACTCGGATGGAAGCCGGTCTTGTCGATCAGGATGATC
TGGACGAAGAGCATCAGGGGCTCGCGCCAGCCGAACTGTTCGCCAGGCTCAAGGCGCGCATGCCCGACGG
CGAGGATCTCGTCGTGACCCATGGCGATGCCTGCTTGCCGAATATCATGGTGGAAAATGGCCGCTTTTCT
GGATTCATCGACTGTGGCCGGCTGGGTGTGGCGGACCGCTATCAGGACATAGCGTTGGCTACCCGTGATA
TTGCTGAAGAGCTTGGCGGCGAATGGGCTGACCGCTTCCTCGTGCTTTACGGTATCGCCGCTCCCGATTC
GCAGCGCATCGCCTTCTATCGCCTTCTTGACGAGTTCTTCTGAGCGGGACTCTGGGGTTCGAAATGACCG
ACCAAGCGACGCCCAACCTGCCATCACGAGATTTCGATTCCACCGCCGCCTTCTATGAAAGGTTGGGCTT
CGGAATCGTTTTCCGGGACGCCGGCTGGATGATCCTCCAGCGCGGGGATCTCATGCTGGAGTTCTTCGCC
CACCCCAACTTGTTTATTGCAGCTTATAATGGTTACAAATAAAGCAATAGCATCACAAATTTCACAAATA
AAGCATTTTTTTCACTGCATTCTAGTTGTGGTTTGTCCAAACTCATCAATGTATCTTATCATGTCTGTAT
ACCGTCGACCTCTAGCTAGAGCTTGGCGTAATCATGGTCATAGCTGTTTCCTGTGTGAAATTGTTATCCG
CTCACAATTCCACACAACATACGAGCCGGAAGCATAAAGTGTAAAGCCTGGGGTGCCTAATGAGTGAGCT
AACTCACATTAATTGCGTTGCGCTCACTGCCCGCTTTCCAGTCGGGAAACCTGTCGTGCCAGCTGCATTA
ATGAATCGGCCAACGCGCGGGGAGAGGCGGTTTGCGTATTGGGCGCTCTTCCGCTTCCTCGCTCACTGAC
TCGCTGCGCTCGGTCGTTCGGCTGCGGCGAGCGGTATCAGCTCACTCAAAGGCGGTAATACGGTTATCCA
CAGAATCAGGGGATAACGCAGGAAAGAACATGTGAGCAAAAGGCCAGCAAAAGGCCAGGAACCGTAAAAA
GGCCGCGTTGCTGGCGTTTTTCCATAGGCTCCGCCCCCCTGACGAGCATCACAAAAATCGACGCTCAAGT
CAGAGGTGGCGAAACCCGACAGGACTATAAAGATACCAGGCGTTTCCCCCTGGAAGCTCCCTCGTGCGCT
CTCCTGTTCCGACCCTGCCGCTTACCGGATACCTGTCCGCCTTTCTCCCTTCGGGAAGCGTGGCGCTTTC
TCATAGCTCACGCTGTAGGTATCTCAGTTCGGTGTAGGTCGTTCGCTCCAAGCTGGGCTGTGTGCACGAA
CCCCCCGTTCAGCCCGACCGCTGCGCCTTATCCGGTAACTATCGTCTTGAGTCCAACCCGGTAAGACACG
ACTTATCGCCACTGGCAGCAGCCACTGGTAACAGGATTAGCAGAGCGAGGTATGTAGGCGGTGCTACAGA
GTTCTTGAAGTGGTGGCCTAACTACGGCTACACTAGAAGAACAGTATTTGGTATCTGCGCTCTGCTGAAG
CCAGTTACCTTCGGAAAAAGAGTTGGTAGCTCTTGATCCGGCAAACAAACCACCGCTGGTAGCGGTGGTT
TTTTTGTTTGCAAGCAGCAGATTACGCGCAGAAAAAAAGGATCTCAAGAAGATCCTTTGATCTTTTCTAC
GGGGTCTGACGCTCAGTGGAACGAAAACTCACGTTAAGGGATTTTGGTCATGAGATTATCAAAAAGGATC
TTCACCTAGATCCTTTTAAATTAAAAATGAAGTTTTAAATCAATCTAAAGTATATATGAGTAAACTTGGT
CTGACAGTTACCAATGCTTAATCAGTGAGGCACCTATCTCAGCGATCTGTCTATTTCGTTCATCCATAGT
TGCCTGACTCCCCGTCGTGTAGATAACTACGATACGGGAGGGCTTACCATCTGGCCCCAGTGCTGCAATG
ATACCGCGAGACCCACGCTCACCGGCTCCAGATTTATCAGCAATAAACCAGCCAGCCGGAAGGGCCGAGC
GCAGAAGTGGTCCTGCAACTTTATCCGCCTCCATCCAGTCTATTAATTGTTGCCGGGAAGCTAGAGTAAG
TAGTTCGCCAGTTAATAGTTTGCGCAACGTTGTTGCCATTGCTACAGGCATCGTGGTGTCACGCTCGTCG
TTTGGTATGGCTTCATTCAGCTCCGGTTCCCAACGATCAAGGCGAGTTACATGATCCCCCATGTTGTGCA
AAAAAGCGGTTAGCTCCTTCGGTCCTCCGATCGTTGTCAGAAGTAAGTTGGCCGCAGTGTTATCACTCAT
GGTTATGGCAGCACTGCATAATTCTCTTACTGTCATGCCATCCGTAAGATGCTTTTCTGTGACTGGTGAG
TACTCAACCAAGTCATTCTGAGAATAGTGTATGCGGCGACCGAGTTGCTCTTGCCCGGCGTCAATACGGG
ATAATACCGCGCCACATAGCAGAACTTTAAAAGTGCTCATCATTGGAAAACGTTCTTCGGGGCGAAAACT
CTCAAGGATCTTACCGCTGTTGAGATCCAGTTCGATGTAACCCACTCGTGCACCCAACTGATCTTCAGCA
TCTTTTACTTTCACCAGCGTTTCTGGGTGAGCAAAAACAGGAAGGCAAAATGCCGCAAAAAAGGGAATAA
GGGCGACACGGAAATGTTGAATACTCATACTCTTCCTTTTTCAATATTATTGAAGCATTTATCAGGGTTA
TTGTCTCATGAGCGGATACATATTTGAATGTATTTAGAAAAATAAACAAATAGGGGTTCCGCGCACATTT
CCCCGAAAAGTGCCACCTGACGTC
Features (pLannotate 1.2.2; 20 found; start..end, strand, type, name):
     28..80      -  misc_feature   bom (fragment): basis of mobility region from pBR322
    235..614     +  enhancer       CMV enhancer: human cytomegalovirus immediate early enhancer
    615..818     +  promoter       CMV promoter: human cytomegalovirus (CMV) immediate early promoter
    814..847     +  LTR            5' LTR (truncated) (fragment): truncated 5' long terminal repeat (LTR) from HIV-1
    863..881     +  promoter       T7 promoter: promoter for bacteriophage T7 RNA polymerase
    920..5752    +  CDS            VCL: VINC_CHICK - Also known as VINC1. Experimental evidence at protein level: Swiss-Prot protein existence level 1. Actin filament (F-actin)-binding protein involved in cell- matrix adhesion and cell-cell adhesion. Regulates cell-surface E- cadherin expression and potentiates mechanosensing by the E-cadherin complex. May also play important roles in cell morphology and locomotion. From Gallus gallus (Chicken).
   5832..6056    +  polyA_signal   bGH poly(A) signal: bovine growth hormone polyadenylation signal
   6060..6081    +  promoter       SV40 promoter (fragment): SV40 enhancer and early promoter
   6102..6530    +  rep_origin     f1 ori (sequence partly withheld): f1 bacteriophage origin of replication; arrow indicates direction of (+) strand synthesis
   6544..6873    +  promoter       SV40 promoter: SV40 enhancer and early promoter
   6940..7731    +  CDS            neo: KKA2_KLEPN - Also known as kan, nptII. Experimental evidence at protein level: Swiss-Prot protein existence level 1. Resistance to kanamycin, neomycin, paromomycin, ribostamycin, butirosin and gentamicin B. From Klebsiella pneumoniae.
   7755..7913    +  CDS            ble (fragment): BLE_KLEPN - Experimental evidence at protein level: Swiss-Prot protein existence level 1. Binding protein with a strong affinity to the bleomycin family of antibiotics. Binds to CL990; an antimitotic-antibiotic compound. From Klebsiella pneumoniae.
   7908..8029    +  polyA_signal   SV40 poly(A) signal: SV40 polyadenylation signal
   8102..8118    -  protein_bind   lac operator: The lac repressor binds to the lac operator to inhibit transcription in E. coli. This inhibition can be relieved by adding lactose or isopropyl-β-D-thiogalactopyranoside (IPTG). lac repressor encoded by lacI
   8126..8156    -  promoter       lac promoter: promoter for the E. coli lac operon
   8171..8192    -  protein_bind   CAP binding site: CAP binding activates transcription in the presence of cAMP. E. coli catabolite activator protein
   8205..8297    -  CDS            lacI (fragment): lac repressor; lacI; The lac repressor binds to the lac operator to inhibit transcription in E. coli. This inhibition can be relieved by adding lactose or isopropyl-β-D-thiogalactopyranoside (IPTG).
   8480..9068    -  rep_origin     ori: high-copy-number ColE1/pMB1/pBR322/pUC origin of replication
   9239..10099   -  CDS            AmpR: β-lactamase; bla; confers resistance to ampicillin, carbenicillin, and related antibiotics
  10100..10204   -  promoter       AmpR promoter: bla
