[The description below was written by a language model from this plasmid's Addgene catalogue record and pLannotate feature annotations shown in this document.]
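Description:
Vh-Clover-CC-S7-mRuby2-Vt is a mammalian expression plasmid built on the pcDNA3.1(+) backbone that encodes a genetically encoded FRET tension sensor based on vinculin. It is propagated in E. coli through a high-copy ColE1/pUC-type origin with ampicillin selection from the β-lactamase gene. It also carries an f1 origin for single-stranded DNA production. An SV40 early promoter drives a neomycin phosphotransferase cassette with an SV40 polyadenylation signal, which allows G418 selection of stably transfected mammalian cells. The sequenced record is about 10.2 kb, consistent with the stated backbone and insert sizes.

The payload is a synthetic open reading frame of roughly 4.8 kb, assembled by Gibson cloning and placed under the CMV immediate-early enhancer and promoter, with a bovine growth hormone polyadenylation signal downstream. A T7 promoter sits just upstream of the coding region. As the name indicates, the vinculin head (Vh) and tail (Vt) domains flank an inserted sensor module made of Clover (residues 1–228), an engineered coiled-coil element designated S7, and mRuby2 lacking its first three residues. The automated annotation labels the whole reading frame as chicken vinculin and does not resolve the fluorescent proteins or the coiled-coil as separate features, so the internal architecture is taken from the catalogue fields.

Clover and mRuby2 form a green–red FRET donor–acceptor pair. Mechanical load transmitted across vinculin between its head and its actin-binding tail would be expected to open the coiled-coil, separating the fluorophores and lowering FRET. The construct is intended for reporting tension across vinculin in cell adhesions in transfected cells.
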