Addgene plasmid #233229: Vh-Clover-CC-S7-mRuby2-Vt
Purpose: Vinculin FRET tension sensor with coiled-coil S7 domain
Depositing lab: Khalid Salaita. Depositing organization: Emory University. Publication: Digital and Tunable Genetically Encoded Tension Sensors Based on Engineered Coiled-Coils. Liu S, Liu J, Foote A, Ogasawara H, Al Abdullatif S, Batista VS, Salaita K. Angew Chem Int Ed Engl. 2025 Jan 13:e202407359. doi: 10.1002/anie.202407359. PubMed 39805005.
Backbone
  Vector backbone: pcDNA3.1(+)
  Backbone size w/o insert (bp): 5402
  Vector type: Mammalian Expression
Growth in bacteria
  Bacterial resistance: Ampicillin, 100 μg/mL
  Growth temperature: 30°C
  Growth strain: DH5alpha
  Copy number: High Copy
Gene/Insert
  Gene/Insert name: Vh-Clover-CC-S7-mRuby2-Vt
  Species: Synthetic
  Insert size (bp): 4836
  Mutation: Residues 1-228 of Clover, residues 1-3 deleted from mRuby2
  Promoter: CMV
  Cloning method: Gibson Cloning
  Sequencing primers: 5′ T10; 3′ BGH
Terms and licenses: Academic/Nonprofit Terms; Industry Terms: Not Available to Industry
How to cite: Vh-Clover-CC-S7-mRuby2-Vt was a gift from Khalid Salaita (Addgene plasmid # 233229 ; http://n2t.net/addgene:233229 ; RRID:Addgene_233229)
